Addgene plasmid #211091: pNLF1-C_PRKCSH:1-527
Purpose: Mammalian expression of full-length human PRKCSH. C-terminal NanoLuc luciferase tag.
Depositing lab: Cheryl Arrowsmith. Depositing organization: University of Toronto. Publication: A Target Class Ligandability Evaluation of WD40 Repeat-Containing Proteins. Ackloo S, Li F, Szewczyk M, Seitova A, Loppnau P, Zeng H, Xu J, Ahmad S, Arnautova YA, Baghaie AJ, Beldar S, Bolotokova A, Centrella PA, Chau I, Clark MA, Cuozzo JW, Dehghani-Tafti S, Disch JS, Dong A, Dumas A, Feng JA, Ghiabi P, Gibson E, Gilmer J, Goldman B, Green SR, Guie MA, Guilinger JP, Harms N, Herasymenko O, Houliston S, Hutchinson A, Kearnes S, Keefe AD, Kimani SW, Kramer T, Kutera M, Kwak HA, Lento C, Li Y, Liu J, Loup J, Machado RAC, Mulhern CJ, Perveen S, Righetto GL, Riley P, Shrestha S, Sigel EA, Silva M, Sintchak MD, Slakman BL, Taylor RD, Thompson J, Torng W, Underkoffler C, von Rechenberg M, Walsh RT, Watson I, Wilson DJ, Wolf E, Yadav M, Yazdi AK, Zhang J, Zhang Y, Santhakumar V, Edwards AM, Barsyte-Lovejoy D, Schapira M, Brown PJ, Halabelian L, Arrowsmith CH. J Med Chem. 2025 Jan 23;68(2):1092-1112. doi: 10.1021/acs.jmedchem.4c02010. Epub 2024 Nov 4. PubMed 39495097.
Backbone
  Vector backbone: pNLF1-C
  Backbone manufacturer: Promega
  Vector type: Mammalian Expression
  Selectable markers: Hygromycin
Growth in bacteria
  Bacterial resistance: Ampicillin, 100 μg/mL
  Growth temperature: 37°C
  Growth strain: DH5alpha
  Copy number: High Copy
Gene/Insert
  Gene/Insert name: PRKCSH:M1-L527
  Species: H. sapiens (human)
  Insert size (bp): 1581
  Mutation: 333-333: missing. A291T natural variant (VAR_028762)
  Entrez Gene: PRKCSH (a.k.a. AGE-R2, G19P1, GIIB, PCLD, PCLD1, PKCSH, PLD1, VASAP-60)
  Promoter: CMV
  Tag / fusion protein: NanoLuc luciferase (C terminal on insert)
  Cloning method: Ligation Independent Cloning
  Sequencing primers: 5′ ttacagctcttaaggctagag; 3′ agccggctgtctgtcgccag
Resource information
  A portion of this plasmid was derived from a plasmid made by: Mammalian Gene Collection (BC013586)
Terms and licenses: Academic/Nonprofit Terms; Industry Terms: Not Available to Industry
Depositor comments: 5' Cloning Site: EcoR1 (not destroyed), 3' Cloning Site: Xba1 (not destroyed). C terminal tag: srfgpnscrralgssgvftledfvgdwrqtagynldqvleqggvsslfqnlgvsvtpiqrivlsgenglkidihviipyeglsgdqmgqiekifkvvypvddhhfkvilhygtlvidgvtpnmidyfgrpyegiavfdgkkitvtgtlwngnkiiderlinpdgsllfrvtingvtgwrlcerila.
How to cite: pNLF1-C_PRKCSH:1-527 was a gift from Cheryl Arrowsmith (Addgene plasmid # 211091 ; http://n2t.net/addgene:211091 ; RRID:Addgene_211091)
