[The description below was written by a language model from this plasmid's Addgene catalogue record and pLannotate feature annotations shown in this document.]
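Description:
pNLF1-C_PRKCSH:1-527 is a mammalian expression plasmid of about 7.5 kb built on Promega's pNLF1-C backbone, designed to produce human PRKCSH fused at its C terminus to NanoLuc luciferase. In bacteria it replicates from a high-copy ColE1/pUC-type origin and is selected through the β-lactamase gene (ampicillin). A ColE1 cer site is also present, which helps keep the plasmid monomeric. For selection in mammalian cells, a separate cassette places the hygromycin phosphotransferase gene (hph) under the SV40 enhancer/early promoter, followed by a synthetic polyadenylation signal.

The expression unit is driven by the CMV immediate-early enhancer and promoter, followed by a chimeric β-globin/immunoglobulin intron that generally improves transcript processing. A T7 promoter sits just upstream of the coding region. The 1,581 bp insert encodes PRKCSH residues M1 to L527, the regulatory β subunit of glucosidase II, which trims glucose residues from N-linked glycan precursors on immature glycoproteins. The record notes that residue 333 is missing and that the clone carries the natural A291T variant. The coding sequence derives from a Mammalian Gene Collection clone and was inserted by ligation-independent cloning, with the flanking EcoRI and XbaI sites preserved. PRKCSH is joined through a short linker to human codon-optimised NanoLuc, and an SV40 polyadenylation signal lies downstream. Several short annotated fragments, such as the SET1, large T antigen, M13 ori, bom and tnpA pieces, are probably backbone remnants or chance matches rather than functional parts.

The recorded purpose is mammalian expression of full-length, luciferase-tagged PRKCSH. NanoLuc fusions of this kind are commonly used for luminescence-based detection or as BRET donors in cellular assays, though the record does not name a specific assay.
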