Features (pLannotate 1.2.2; 20 found; start..end, strand, type, name):
    140..517     +  enhancer       CMV enhancer: human cytomegalovirus immediate early enhancer
    519..718     +  promoter       CMV promoter: human cytomegalovirus (CMV) immediate early promoter
    857..989     +  intron         chimeric intron: chimera between introns from human β-globin and immunoglobulin heavy chain genes
   1033..1051    +  promoter       T7 promoter: promoter for bacteriophage T7 RNA polymerase
   1085..2665    +  CDS            PRKCSH: GLU2B_HUMAN - Also known as G19P1. Experimental evidence at protein level: Swiss-Prot protein existence level 1. Regulatory subunit of glucosidase II that cleaves sequentially the 2 innermost alpha-1,3-linked glucose residues from the Glc(2)Man(9)GlcNAc(2) oligosaccharide precursor of immature glycoproteins (PubMed:10929008). Required for efficient PKD1/Polycystin-1 biogenesis and trafficking to the plasma membrane of the primary cilia (By similarity). From Homo sapiens (Human).
   2714..3226    +  CDS            Nluc: NanoLuc® luciferase human codon-optimized
   3259..3308    +  CDS            SET1 (fragment): solubility-enhancement tag derived from T7 phage gene 10B
   3316..3335    +  terminator     T7 terminator (fragment): transcription terminator for bacteriophage T7 RNA polymerase
   3357..3478    -  polyA_signal   SV40 poly(A) signal: SV40 polyadenylation signal
   3501..3569    -  CDS            large T antigen (fragment): large T antigen from SV40 (simian virus 40)
   3574..3606    +  rep_origin     M13 ori (fragment): M13 bacteriophage origin of replication; arrow indicates direction of (+) strand synthesis
   3607..3658    -  misc_feature   bom (fragment): basis of mobility region from pBR322
   3723..4080    +  promoter       SV40 promoter: SV40 enhancer and early promoter
   4111..5133    +  CDS            hph: KHYB_ECOLX - Experimental evidence at protein level: Swiss-Prot protein existence level 1. The aminoglycoside phosphotransferases achieve inactivation of their antibiotic substrates by phosphorylation. Only phosphorylates hygromycin and closely related compounds such as demethyl analogs and destomycin. From Escherichia coli.
   5172..5220    +  polyA_signal   poly(A) signal: synthetic polyadenylation signal
   5241..5333    -  CDS            tnpA (fragment): TN5P_ECOLX - Also known as tnp. Experimental evidence at protein level: Swiss-Prot protein existence level 1. Mediates transposition of transposon Tn5 by a 'cut and paste' mechanism. First, the monomeric transposase binds the 19 bp inverted DNA repeats flanking the transposon. Then, dimerization of the DNA- bound transposase creates a synaptic DNA complex. After nicking of the first DNA strand, excision of the transposon proceeds through a series of intermediates. The transposase then mediates the insertion of the transposon at a new site by strand transfer. The activity of the wild- type tran
   5376..5480    +  promoter       AmpR promoter: bla
   5481..6341    +  CDS            AmpR: β-lactamase; bla; confers resistance to ampicillin, carbenicillin, and related antibiotics
   6499..7087    -  rep_origin     ori: high-copy-number ColE1/pMB1/pBR322/pUC origin of replication
   7203..7486    +  misc_feature   cer region: ColE1-derived recombination site that helps to maintain plasmids as monomers
>Addgene plasmid #211091 | pNLF1-C_PRKCSH:1-527 | addgene full sequence | sequence record 425969 | Addgene NGS Result
TCAATATTGGCCATTAGCCATATTATTCATTGGTTATATAGCATAAATCAATATTGGCTATTGGCCATTG
CATACGTTGTATCTATATCATAATATGTACATTTATATTGGCTCATGTCCAATATGACCGCCATGTTGGC
ATTGATTATTGACTAGTTATTAATAGTAATCAATTACGGGGTCATTAGTTCATAGCCCATATATGGAGTT
CCGCGTTACATAACTTACGGTAAATGGCCCGCCTGGCTGACCGCCCAACGACCCCCGCCCATTGACGTCA
ATAATGACGTATGTTCCCATAGTAACGCCAATAGGGACTTTCCATTGACGTCAATGGGTGGAGTATTTAC
GGTAAACTGCCCACTTGGCAGTACATCAAGTGTATCATATGCCAAGTCCGCCCCCTATTGACGTCAATGA
CGGTAAATGGCCCGCCTGGCATTATGCCCAGTACATGACCTTACGGGACTTTCCTACTTGGCAGTACATC
TACGTATTAGTCATCGCTATTACCATGGTGATGCGGTTTTGGCAGTACACCAATGGGCGTGGATAGCGGT
TTGACTCACGGGGATTTCCAAGTCTCCACCCCATTGACGTCAATGGGAGTTTGTTTTGGCACCAAAATCA
ACGGGACTTTCCAAAATGTCGTAATAACCCCGCCCCGTTGACGCAAATGGGCGGTAGGCGTGTACGGTGG
GAGGTCTATATAAGCAGAGCTGGTTTAGTGAACCGTCAGATCACTAGAAGCTTTATTGCGGTAGTTTATC
ACAGTTAAATTGCTAACGCAGTCAGTGCTTCTGACACAACAGTCTCGAACTTAAGCTGCAGAAGTTGGTC
GTGAGGCACTGGGCAGGTAAGTATCAAGGTTACAAGACAGGTTTAAGGAGACCAATAGAAACTGGGCTTG
TCGAGACAGAGAAGACTCTTGCGTTTCTGATAGGCACCTATTGGTCTTACTGACATCCACTTTGCCTTTC
TCTCCACAGGTGTCCACTCCCAGTTCAATTACAGCTCTTAAGGCTAGAGTATTAATACGACTCACTATAG
GGCTAGCAAAGCGATCGCTTCCGAATTCGCCACCATGCTGTTGCCGCTGCTGCTGCTGCTACCCATGTGC
TGGGCCGTGGAGGTCAAGAGGCCCCGGGGCGTCTCCCTCACCAATCATCACTTCTACGATGAGTCCAAGC
CTTTCACCTGCCTGGACGGTTCGGCCACCATCCCATTTGATCAGGTCAACGATGACTATTGCGACTGCAA
AGATGGCTCTGACGAGCCAGGCACGGCTGCCTGTCCTAATGGCAGCTTCCACTGCACCAACACTGGCTAT
AAGCCCCTGTATATCCCCTCCAACCGGGTCAACGATGGTGTTTGTGACTGCTGCGATGGAACAGACGAGT
ACAACAGCGGCGTCATCTGTGAGAACACCTGCAAAGAGAAGGGCCGTAAGGAGAGAGAGTCCCTGCAGCA
GATGGCCGAGGTCACCCGCGAAGGGTTCCGTCTGAAGAAGATCCTTATTGAGGACTGGAAGAAGGCACGG
GAGGAGAAGCAGAAAAAGCTCATTGAGCTACAGGCTGGGAAGAAGTCTCTGGAAGACCAGGTGGAGATGC
TGCGGACAGTGAAGGAGGAAGCTGAGAAGCCAGAGAGAGAGGCCAAAGAGCAGCACCAGAAGCTGTGGGA
AGAGCAGCTGGCTGCTGCCAAGGCCCAACAGGAGCAGGAGCTGGCGGCTGATGCCTTCAAGGAGCTGGAT
GATGACATGGACGGGACGGTCTCGGTGACTGAGCTGCAGACTCACCCGGAGCTGGACACAGATGGGGATG
GGGCGTTGTCAGAAGCGGAAGCTCAGGCCCTCCTCAGTGGGGACACACAGACAGACGCCACCTCTTTCTA
CGACCGCGTCTGGGCCGCCATCAGGGACAAGTACCGGTCCGAGGCACTGCCCACCGACCTTCCAACACCT
TCTGCCCCTGACTTGACGGAGCCCAAGGAGGAGCAGCCGCCAGTGCCCTCGTCGCCCACAGAGGAGGAGG
AGGAGGAGGAGGAGGAGGAAGAAGAGGCTGAAGAAGAGGAGGAGGAGGAGGATTCCGAGGAGGCCCCACC
GCCACTGTCACCCCCGCAGCCGGCCAGCCCTGCTGAGGAAGACAAAATGCCGCCCTACGACGAGCAGACG
CAGGCCTTCATCGATGCTGCCCAGGAGGCCCGCAACAAGTTCGAGGAGGCCGAGCGGTCGCTGAAGGACA
TGGAGGAGTCCATCAGGAACCTGGAGCAAGAGATTTCTTTTGACTTTGGCCCCAACGGGGAGTTTGCTTA
CCTGTACAGCCAGTGCTACGAGCTCACCACCAACGAATACGTCTACCGCCTCTGCCCCTTCAAGCTTGTC
TCGCAGAAACCCAAACTCGGGGGCTCTCCCACCAGCCTTGGCACCTGGGGCTCATGGATTGGCCCCGACC
ACGACAAGTTCAGTGCCATGAAGTATGAGCAAGGCACGGGCTGCTGGCAGGGCCCCAACCGCTCCACCAC
CGTGCGCCTCCTGTGCGGGAAAGAGACCATGGTGACCAGCACCACAGAGCCCAGTCGCTGCGAGTACCTC
ATGGAGCTGATGACGCCAGCCGCCTGCCCGGAGCCACCGCCTGAAGCACCCACCGAAGACGACCATGACG
AGCTCTCTAGATTTGGGCCCAATTCCTGCAGGCGAGCTCTCGGCTCGAGCGGCGTCTTCACACTCGAAGA
TTTCGTTGGGGACTGGCGACAGACAGCCGGCTACAACCTGGACCAAGTCCTTGAACAGGGAGGTGTGTCC
AGTTTGTTTCAGAATCTCGGGGTGTCCGTAACTCCGATCCAAAGGATTGTCCTGAGCGGTGAAAATGGGC
TGAAGATCGACATCCATGTCATCATCCCGTATGAAGGTCTGAGCGGCGACCAAATGGGCCAGATCGAAAA
AATTTTTAAGGTGGTGTACCCTGTGGATGATCATCACTTTAAGGTGATCCTGCACTATGGCACACTGGTA
ATCGACGGGGTTACGCCGAACATGATCGACTATTTCGGACGGCCGTATGAAGGCATCGCCGTGTTCGACG
GCAAAAAGATCACTGTAACAGGGACCCTGTGGAACGGCAACAAAATTATCGACGAGCGCCTGATCAACCC
CGACGGCTCCCTGCTGTTCCGAGTAACCATCAACGGAGTGACCGGCTGGCGGCTGTGCGAACGCATTCTG
GCGTAAGGCCGCGACTCTAGGGCATGCAAGCTGATCCGGCTGCTAACAAAGCCCGAAAGGAAGCTGAGTT
GGCTGCTGCCACCGCTGAGCAATAACTAGCATAACCCCTTGGGGCGGCCGCTTCGAGCAGACATGATAAG
ATACATTGATGAGTTTGGACAAACCACAACTAGAATGCAGTGAAAAAAATGCTTTATTTGTGAAATTTGT
GATGCTATTGCTTTATTTGTAACCATTATAAGCTGCAATAAACAAGTTAACAACAACAATTGCATTCATT
TTATGTTTCAGGTTCAGGGGGAGATGTGGGAGGTTTTTTTAAGCAAGTAAAACCTCTACAAATGTGGTAA
AATCGAATTTTAACAAAATATTAACGCTTACAATTTCCTGATGCGGTATTTTCTCCTTACGCATCTGTGC
GGTATTTCACACCGCATACGCGGATCTGCGCAGCACCATGGCCTGAAATAACCTCTGAAAGAGGAACTTG
GTTAGGTACCTTCTGAGGCGGAAAGAACCAGCTGTGGAATGTGTGTCAGTTAGGGTGTGGAAAGTCCCCA
GGCTCCCCAGCAGGCAGAAGTATGCAAAGCATGCATCTCAATTAGTCAGCAACCAGGTGTGGAAAGTCCC
CAGGCTCCCCAGCAGGCAGAAGTATGCAAAGCATGCATCTCAATTAGTCAGCAACCATAGTCCCGCCCCT
AACTCCGCCCATCCCGCCCCTAACTCCGCCCAGTTCCGCCCATTCTCCGCCCCATGGCTGACTAATTTTT
TTTATTTATGCAGAGGCCGAGGCCGCCTCGGCCTCTGAGCTATTCCAGAAGTAGTGAGGAGGCTTTTTTG
GAGGCCTAGGCTTTTGCAAAAAGCTCGATTCTTCTGACACTAGCGCCACCATGAAGAAGCCCGAACTCAC
CGCTACCAGCGTTGAAAAATTTCTCATCGAGAAGTTCGACAGTGTGAGCGACCTGATGCAGTTGTCGGAG
GGCGAAGAGAGCCGAGCCTTCAGCTTCGATGTCGGCGGACGCGGCTATGTACTGCGGGTGAATAGCTGCG
CTGATGGCTTCTACAAAGACCGCTACGTGTACCGCCACTTCGCCAGCGCTGCACTACCCATCCCCGAAGT
GTTGGACATCGGCGAGTTCAGCGAGAGCCTGACATACTGCATCAGTAGACGCGCCCAAGGCGTTACTCTC
CAAGACCTCCCCGAAACAGAGCTGCCTGCTGTGTTACAGCCTGTCGCCGAAGCTATGGATGCTATTGCCG
CCGCCGACCTCAGTCAAACCAGCGGCTTCGGCCCATTCGGGCCCCAAGGCATCGGCCAGTACACAACCTG
GCGGGATTTCATTTGCGCCATTGCTGATCCCCATGTCTACCACTGGCAGACCGTGATGGACGACACCGTG
TCCGCCAGCGTAGCTCAAGCCCTGGACGAACTGATGCTGTGGGCCGAAGACTGTCCCGAGGTGCGCCACC
TCGTCCATGCCGACTTCGGCAGCAACAACGTCCTGACCGACAACGGCCGCATCACCGCCGTAATCGACTG
GTCCGAAGCTATGTTCGGGGACAGTCAGTACGAGGTGGCCAACATCTTCTTCTGGCGGCCCTGGCTGGCT
TGCATGGAGCAGCAGACTCGCTACTTCGAGCGCCGGCATCCCGAGCTGGCCGGCAGCCCTCGTCTGCGAG
CCTACATGCTGCGCATCGGCCTGGATCAGCTCTACCAGAGCCTCGTGGACGGCAACTTCGACGATGCTGC
CTGGGCTCAAGGCCGCTGCGATGCCATCGTCCGCAGCGGGGCCGGCACCGTCGGTCGCACACAAATCGCT
CGCCGGAGCGCAGCCGTATGGACCGACGGCTGCGTCGAGGTGCTGGCCGACAGCGGCAACCGCCGGCCCA
GTACACGACCGCGCGCTAAGGAGGTAGGTCGAGTTTAGACTCTAGCCATCACGATGGCCGCAATAAAATA
TCTTTATTTTCATTACATCTGTGTGTTGGTTTTTTGTGTGAATCGATAGCGATAAGGATCCTCTTTGCGC
TTGCGTTTTCCCTTGTCCAGATAGCCCAGTAGCTGACATTCATCCGGGGTCAGCACCGTTTCTGCGGACT
GGCTTTCTACGTAATGGTTTCTTAGACGTCAGGTGGCACTTTTCGGGGAAATGTGCGCGGAACCCCTATT
TGTTTATTTTTCTAAATACATTCAAATATGTATCCGCTCATGAGACAATAACCCTGATAAATGCTTCAAT
AATATTGAAAAAGGAAGAGTATGAGTATTCAACATTTCCGTGTCGCCCTTATTCCCTTTTTTGCGGCATT
TTGCCTTCCTGTTTTTGCTCACCCAGAAACGCTGGTGAAAGTAAAAGATGCTGAAGATCAGTTGGGTGCA
CGAGTGGGTTACATCGAACTGGATCTCAACAGCGGTAAGATCCTTGAGAGTTTTCGCCCCGAAGAACGTT
TTCCAATGATGAGCACTTTCAAAGTTCTGCTATGTGGCGCGGTATTATCCCGTATTGACGCCGGGCAAGA
GCAACTCGGTCGCCGCATACACTATTCTCAGAATGACTTGGTTGAGTACTCACCAGTCACAGAAAAGCAT
CTTACGGATGGCATGACAGTAAGAGAATTATGCAGTGCTGCCATAACCATGAGTGATAACACTGCGGCCA
ACTTACTTCTGACAACTATCGGAGGACCGAAGGAGCTAACCGCTTTTTTGCACAACATGGGGGATCATGT
AACTCGCCTTGATCGTTGGGAACCGGAGCTGAATGAAGCCATACCAAACGACGAGCGTGACACCACGATG
CCTGTAGCAATGGCAACAACGTTGCGCAAACTATTAACTGGCGAACTACTTACTCTAGCTTCCCGGCAAC
AATTAATAGACTGGATGGAGGCGGATAAAGTTGCAGGACCACTTCTGCGCTCGGCCCTTCCGGCTGGCTG
GTTTATTGCTGATAAATCTGGAGCCGGTGAGCGTGGGTCTCGCGGTATCATTGCAGCACTGGGGCCAGAT
GGTAAGCCCTCCCGTATCGTAGTTATCTACACGACGGGGAGTCAGGCAACTATGGATGAACGAAATAGAC
AGATCGCTGAGATAGGTGCCTCACTGATTAAGCATTGGTAATTCGAAATGACCGACCAAGCGACGCCCAA
CCGGTATCAGCTCACTCAAAGGCGGTAATACGGTTATCCACAGAATCAGGGGATAACGCAGGAAAGAACA
TGTGAGCAAAAGGCCAGCAAAAGGCCAGGAACCGTAAAAAGGCCGCGTTGCTGGCGTTTTTCCATAGGCT
CCGCCCCCCTGACGAGCATCACAAAAATCGACGCTCAAGTCAGAGGTGGCGAAACCCGACAGGACTATAA
AGATACCAGGCGTTTCCCCCTGGAAGCTCCCTCGTGCGCTCTCCTGTTCCGACCCTGCCGCTTACCGGAT
ACCTGTCCGCCTTTCTCCCTTCGGGAAGCGTGGCGCTTTCTCATAGCTCACGCTGTAGGTATCTCAGTTC
GGTGTAGGTCGTTCGCTCCAAGCTGGGCTGTGTGCACGAACCCCCCGTTCAGCCCGACCGCTGCGCCTTA
TCCGGTAACTATCGTCTTGAGTCCAACCCGGTAAGACACGACTTATCGCCACTGGCAGCAGCCACTGGTA
ACAGGATTAGCAGAGCGAGGTATGTAGGCGGTGCTACAGAGTTCTTGAAGTGGTGGCCTAACTACGGCTA
CACTAGAAGGACAGTATTTGGTATCTGCGCTCTGCTGAAGCCAGTTACCTTCGGAAAAAGAGTTGGTAGC
TCTTGATCCGGCAAACAAACCACCGCTGGTAGCGGTGGTTTTTTTGTTTGCAAGCAGCAGATTACGCGCA
GAAAAAAAGGATTTCAAGAAGATCCTTTGATCTTTTCTACGGGGTCTGACGCTCAGTGGAACGAAAACTC
ACGTTAAGGGATTTTGGTCATGAGATTATCAAAAAGGATCTTCACCTAGATCCTTTTATAGTCCGGAAAT
ACAGGAACGCACGCTGGATGGCCCTTCGCTGGGATGGTGAAACCATGAAAAATGGCAGCTTCAGTGGATT
AAGTGGGGGTAATGTGGCCTGTACCCTCTGGTTGCATAGGTATTCATACGGTTAAAATTTATCAGGCGCG
ATTGCGGCAGTTTTTCGGGTGGTTTGTTGCCATTTTTACCTGTCTGCTGCCGTGATCGCGCTGAACGCGT
TTTAGCGGTGCGTACAATTAAGGGATTATGGTAAATCCACTTACTGTCTGCCCTCGTAGCCATCGAGATA
AACCGCAGTACTCCGGCCACGATGCGTCCGGCGTAGAGGATCGAGATCT
