>Addgene plasmid #211091 | pNLF1-C_PRKCSH:1-527 | depositor partial sequence | sequence record 411662 | Insert sequence
ATGCTGTTGCCGCTGCTGCTGCTGCTACCCATGTGCTGGGCCGTGGAGGTCAAGAGGCCCCGGGGCGTCT
CCCTCACCAATCATCACTTCTACGATGAGTCCAAGCCTTTCACCTGCCTGGACGGTTCGGCCACCATCCC
ATTTGATCAGGTCAACGATGACTATTGCGACTGCAAAGATGGCTCTGACGAGCCAGGCACGGCTGCCTGT
CCTAATGGCAGCTTCCACTGCACCAACACTGGCTATAAGCCCCTGTATATCCCCTCCAACCGGGTCAACG
ATGGTGTTTGTGACTGCTGCGATGGAACAGACGAGTACAACAGCGGCGTCATCTGTGAGAACACCTGCAA
AGAGAAGGGCCGTAAGGAGAGAGAGTCCCTGCAGCAGATGGCCGAGGTCACCCGCGAAGGGTTCCGTCTG
AAGAAGATCCTTATTGAGGACTGGAAGAAGGCACGGGAGGAGAAGCAGAAAAAGCTCATTGAGCTACAGG
CTGGGAAGAAGTCTCTGGAAGACCAGGTGGAGATGCTGCGGACAGTGAAGGAGGAAGCTGAGAAGCCAGA
GAGAGAGGCCAAAGAGCAGCACCAGAAGCTGTGGGAAGAGCAGCTGGCTGCTGCCAAGGCCCAACAGGAG
CAGGAGCTGGCGGCTGATGCCTTCAAGGAGCTGGATGATGACATGGACGGGACGGTCTCGGTGACTGAGC
TGCAGACTCACCCGGAGCTGGACACAGATGGGGATGGGGCGTTGTCAGAAGCGGAAGCTCAGGCCCTCCT
CAGTGGGGACACACAGACAGACGCCACCTCTTTCTACGACCGCGTCTGGGCCGCCATCAGGGACAAGTAC
CGGTCCGAGGCACTGCCCACCGACCTTCCAACACCTTCTGCCCCTGACTTGACGGAGCCCAAGGAGGAGC
AGCCGCCAGTGCCCTCGTCGCCCACAGAGGAGGAGGAGGAGGAGGAGGAGGAGGAAGAAGAGGCTGAAGA
AGAGGAGGAGGAGGAGGATTCCGAGGAGGCCCCACCGCCACTGTCACCCCCGCAGCCGGCCAGCCCTGCT
GAGGAAGACAAAATGCCGCCCTACGACGAGCAGACGCAGGCCTTCATCGATGCTGCCCAGGAGGCCCGCA
ACAAGTTCGAGGAGGCCGAGCGGTCGCTGAAGGACATGGAGGAGTCCATCAGGAACCTGGAGCAAGAGAT
TTCTTTTGACTTTGGCCCCAACGGGGAGTTTGCTTACCTGTACAGCCAGTGCTACGAGCTCACCACCAAC
GAATACGTCTACCGCCTCTGCCCCTTCAAGCTTGTCTCGCAGAAACCCAAACTCGGGGGCTCTCCCACCA
GCCTTGGCACCTGGGGCTCATGGATTGGCCCCGACCACGACAAGTTCAGTGCCATGAAGTATGAGCAAGG
CACGGGCTGCTGGCAGGGCCCCAACCGCTCCACCACCGTGCGCCTCCTGTGCGGGAAAGAGACCATGGTG
ACCAGCACCACAGAGCCCAGTCGCTGCGAGTACCTCATGGAGCTGATGACGCCAGCCGCCTGCCCGGAGC
CACCGCCTGAAGCACCCACCGAAGACGACCATGACGAGCTC
